>Addgene plasmid #12660 | GFP-rab7 DN | addgene full sequence | sequence record 166340 | Addgene NGS result
ATATATGGAGTTCCGCGTTACATAACTTACGGTAAATGGCCCGCCTGGCTGACCGCCCAACGACCCCCGC
CCATTGACGTCAATAATGACGTATGTTCCCATAGTAACGCCAATAGGGACTTTCCATTGACGTCAATGGG
TGGAGTATTTACGGTAAACTGCCCACTTGGCAGTACATCAAGTGTATCATATGCCAAGTACGCCCCCTAT
TGACGTCAATGACGGTAAATGGCCCGCCTGGCATTATGCCCAGTACATGACCTTATGGGACTTTCCTACT
TGGCAGTACATCTACGTATTAGTCATCGCTATTACCATGGTGATGCGGTTTTGGCAGTACATCAATGGGC
GTGGATAGCGGTTTGACTCACGGGGATTTCCAAGTCTCCACCCCATTGACGTCAATGGGAGTTTGTTTTG
GCACCAAAATCAACGGGACTTTCCAAAATGTCGTAACAACTCCGCCCCATTGACGCAAATGGGCGGTAGG
CGTGTACGGTGGGAGGTCTATATAAGCAGAGCTGGTTTAGTGAACCGTCAGATCCGCTAGCGCTACCGGT
CGCCACCATGGTGAGCAAGGGCGAGGAGCTGTTCACCGGGGTGGTGCCCATCCTGGTCGAGCTGGACGGC
GACGTAAACGGCCACAAGTTCAGCGTGTCCGGCGAGGGCGAGGGCGATGCCACCTACGGCAAGCTGACCC
TGAAGTTCATCTGCACCACCGGCAAGCTGCCCGTGCCCTGGCCCACCCTCGTGACCACCCTGACCTACGG
CGTGCAGTGCTTCAGCCGCTACCCCGACCACATGAAGCAGCACGACTTCTTCAAGTCCGCCATGCCCGAA
GGCTACGTCCAGGAGCGCACCATCTTCTTCAAGGACGACGGCAACTACAAGACCCGCGCCGAGGTGAAGT
TCGAGGGCGACACCCTGGTGAACCGCATCGAGCTGAAGGGCATCGACTTCAAGGAGGACGGCAACATCCT
GGGGCACAAGCTGGAGTACAACTACAACAGCCACAACGTCTATATCATGGCCGACAAGCAGAAGAACGGC
ATCAAGGTGAACTTCAAGATCCGCCACAACATCGAGGACGGCAGCGTGCAGCTCGCCGACCACTACCAGC
AGAACACCCCCATCGGCGACGGCCCCGTGCTGCTGCCCGACAACCACTACCTGAGCACCCAGTCCGCCCT
GAGCAAAGACCCCAACGAGAAGCGCGATCACATGGTCCTGCTGGAGTTCGTGACCGCCGCCGGGATCACT
CTCGGCATGGACGAGCTGTACAAGTCCGGACTCAGATCTCGAGCTCAAGCTTCGAATTCTGCAGTCGACG
GTACCGCGGGCCCGGGATCCATGTACCCATACGATGTTCCGGATTACGCTTACCCATACGATGTTCCGGA
TTACGCTGGTACCTCTAGGAAGAAAGTGTTGCTGAAGGTTATCATCCTGGGAGATTCTGGAGTCGGGAAG
AACTCACTCATGAACCAGTATGTGAATAAGAAATTCAGCAATCAGTACAAAGCCACAATAGGAGCTGACT
TTCTGACCAAGGAGGTGATGGTGGATGACAGGCTAGTCACAATGCAGATATGGGACACAGCAGGACAGGA
ACGGTTCCAGTCTCTCGGTGTGGCCTTCTACAGAGGTGCAGACTGCTGCGTTCTGGTATTTGATGTGACT
GCCCCCAACACATTCAAAACCCTAGATAGCTGGAGAGATGAGTTTCTCATCCAGGCCAGTCCCCGAGATC
CTGAAAACTTCCCATTTGTTGTGTTGGGAAACAAGATTGACCTCGAAAACAGACAAGTGGCCACAAAGCG
GGCACAGGCCTGGTGCTACAGCAAAAACAACATTCCCTACTTTGAGACCAGTGCCAAGGAGGCCATCAAC
GTGGAGCAGGCGTTCCAGACGATTGCACGGAATGCACTTAAGCAGGAAACGGAGGTGGAGCTGTACAACG
AATTTCCTGAACCTATCAAACTGGACAAGAATGACCGGGCCAAGGCCTCGGCAGAAAGCTGCAGTTGCTG
AGGATCCACCGGATCTAGATAACTGATCATAATCAGCCATACCACATTTGTAGAGGTTTTACTTGCTTTA
AAAAACCTCCCACACCTCCCCCTGAACCTGAAACATAAAATGAATGCAATTGTTGTTGTTAACTTGTTTA
TTGCAGCTTATAATGGTTACAAATAAAGCAATAGCATCACAAATTTCACAAATAAAGCATTTTTTTCACT
GCATTCTAGTTGTGGTTTGTCCAAACTCATCAATGTATCTTAACGCGTAAATTGTAAGCGTTAATATTTT
GTTAAAATTCGCGTTAAATTTTTGTTAAATCAGCTCATTTTTTAACCAATAGGCCGAAATCGGCAAAATC
CCTTATAAATCAAAAGAATAGACCGAGATAGGGT
[37 nt withheld, positions 2415-2451]
AAAGAACGTGGACTCCAACGTCAAAGG
[49 nt withheld, positions 2479-2527]
T
[91 nt withheld, positions 2529-2619]
G
[124 nt withheld, positions 2621-2744]
CAGGTGGCACTTTTCGGGGAAATGTGCGCGGAACCCCTATTTGTTTATTTTTCTAAATACATTCAAATAT
GTATCCGCTCATGAGACAATAACCCTGATAAATGCTTCAATAATATTGAAAAAGGAAGAGTCCTGAGGCG
GAAAGAACCAGCTGTGGAATGTGTGTCAGTTAGGGTGTGGAAAGTCCCCAGGCTCCCCAGCAGGCAGAAG
TATGCAAAGCATGCATCTCAATTAGTCAGCAACCAGGTGTGGAAAGTCCCCAGGCTCCCCAGCAGGCAGA
AGTATGCAAAGCATGCATCTCAATTAGTCAGCAACCATAGTCCCGCCCCTAACTCCGCCCATCCCGCCCC
TAACTCCGCCCAGTTCCGCCCATTCTCCGCCCCATGGCTGACTAATTTTTTTTATTTATGCAGAGGCCGA
GGCCGCCTCGGCCTCTGAGCTATTCCAGAAGTAGTGAGGAGGCTTTTTTGGAGGCCTAGGCTTTTGCAAA
GATCGATCAAGAGACAGGATGAGGATCGTTTCGCATGATTGAACAAGATGGATTGCACGCAGGTTCTCCG
GCCGCTTGGGTGGAGAGGCTATTCGGCTATGACTGGGCACAACAGACAATCGGCTGCTCTGATGCCGCCG
TGTTCCGGCTGTCAGCGCAGGGGCGCCCGGTTCTTTTTGTCAAGACCGACCTGTCCGGTGCCCTGAATGA
ACTGCAAGACGAGGCAGCGCGGCTATCGTGGCTGGCCACGACGGGCGTTCCTTGCGCAGCTGTGCTCGAC
GTTGTCACTGAAGCGGGAAGGGACTGGCTGCTATTGGGCGAAGTGCCGGGGCAGGATCTCCTGTCATCTC
ACCTTGCTCCTGCCGAGAAAGTATCCATCATGGCTGATGCAATGCGGCGGCTGCATACGCTTGATCCGGC
TACCTGCCCATTCGACCACCAAGCGAAACATCGCATCGAGCGAGCACGTACTCGGATGGAAGCCGGTCTT
GTCGATCAGGATGATCTGGACGAAGAGCATCAGGGGCTCGCGCCAGCCGAACTGTTCGCCAGGCTCAAGG
CGAGCATGCCCGACGGCGAGGATCTCGTCGTGACCCATGGCGATGCCTGCTTGCCGAATATCATGGTGGA
AAATGGCCGCTTTTCTGGATTCATCGACTGTGGCCGGCTGGGTGTGGCGGACCGCTATCAGGACATAGCG
TTGGCTACCCGTGATATTGCTGAAGAGCTTGGCGGCGAATGGGCTGACCGCTTCCTCGTGCTTTACGGTA
TCGCCGCTCCCGATTCGCAGCGCATCGCCTTCTATCGCCTTCTTGACGAGTTCTTCTGAGCGGGACTCTG
GGGTTCGAAATGACCGACCAAGCGACGCCCAACCTGCCATCACGAGATTTCGATTCCACCGCCGCCTTCT
ATGAAAGGTTGGGCTTCGGAATCGTTTTCCGGGACGCCGGCTGGATGATCCTCCAGCGCGGGGATCTCAT
GCTGGAGTTCTTCGCCCACCCTAGGGGGAGGCTAACTGAAACACGGAAGGAGACAATACCGGAAGGAACC
CGCGCTATGACGGCAATAAAAAGACAGAATAAAACGCACGGTGTTGGGTCGTTTGTTCATAAACGCGGGG
TTCGGTCCCAGGGCTGGCACTCTGTCGATACCCCACCGAGACCCCATTGGGGCCAATACGCCCGCGTTTC
TTCCTTTTCCCCACCCCACCCCCCAAGTTCGGGTGAAGGCCCAGGGCTCGCAGCCAACGTCGGGGCGGCA
GGCCCTGCCATAGCCTCAGGTTACTCATATATACTTTAGATTGATTTAAAACTTCATTTTTAATTTAAAA
GGATCTAGGTGAAGATCCTTTTTGATAATCTCATGACCAAAATCCCTTAACGTGAGTTTTCGTTCCACTG
AGCGTCAGACCCCGTAGAAAAGATCAAAGGATCTTCTTGAGATCCTTTTTTTCTGCGCGTAATCTGCTGC
TTGCAAACAAAAAAACCACCGCTACCAGCGGTGGTTTGTTTGCCGGATCAAGAGCTACCAACTCTTTTTC
CGAAGGTAACTGGCTTCAGCAGAGCGCAGATACCAAATACTGTTCTTCTAGTGTAGCCGTAGTTAGGCCA
CCACTTCAAGAACTCTGTAGCACCGCCTACATACCTCGCTCTGCTAATCCTGTTACCAGTGGCTGCTGCC
AGTGGCGATAAGTCGTGTCTTACCGGGTTGGACTCAAGACGATAGTTACCGGATAAGGCGCAGCGGTCGG
GCTGAACGGGGGGTTCGTGCACACAGCCCAGCTTGGAGCGAACGACCTACACCGAACTGAGATACCTACA
GCGTGAGCTATGAGAAAGCGCCACGCTTCCCGAAGGGAGAAAGGCGGACAGGTATCCGGTAAGCGGCAGG
GTCGGAACAGGAGAGCGCACGAGGGAGCTTCCAGGGGGAAACGCCTGGTATCTTTATAGTCCTGTCGGGT
TTCGCCACCTCTGACTTGAGCGTCGATTTTTGTGATGCTCGTCAGGGGGGCGGAGCCTATGGAAAAACGC
CAGCAACGCGGCCTTTTTACGGTTCCTGGCCTTTTGCTGGCCTTTTGCTCACATGTTCTTTCCTGCGTTA
TCCCCTGATTCTGTGGATAACCGTATTACCGCCATGCATTAGTTATTAATAGTAATCAATTACGGGGTCA
TTAGTTCATAGCCC
Features (pLannotate 1.2.2; 18 found; start..end, strand, type, name):
     16..319     +  enhancer       CMV enhancer: human cytomegalovirus immediate early enhancer
    320..523     +  promoter       CMV promoter: human cytomegalovirus (CMV) immediate early promoter
    568..1284    +  CDS            EGFP: EGFP is a basic (constitutively fluorescent) green fluorescent protein published in 1996, derived from Aequorea victoria. It is reported to be a rapidly-maturing weak dimer with moderate acid sensitivity.
   1285..1350    +  misc_feature   MCS: multiple cloning site
   1354..1370    +  CDS            3xHA (fragment): three tandem HA epitope tags
   1381..1407    +  CDS            3xHA (fragment): three tandem HA epitope tags
   1411..2028    +  CDS            RAB7A: RAB7A_HUMAN - Also known as RAB7. Experimental evidence at protein level: Swiss-Prot protein existence level 1. Small GTPase which cycles between active GTP-bound and inactive GDP-bound states. In its active state, binds to a variety of effector proteins playing a key role in the regulation of endo- lysosomal trafficking. Governs early-to-late endosomal maturation, microtubule minus-end as well as plus-end directed endosomal migration and positioning, and endosome-lysosome transport through different protein-protein interaction cascades. Plays a central role, not only in endosomal traffic, but
   2054..2138    +  CDS            large T antigen (fragment): large T antigen from SV40 (simian virus 40)
   2161..2282    +  polyA_signal   SV40 poly(A) signal: SV40 polyadenylation signal
   2316..2744    -  rep_origin     f1 ori (sequence partly withheld): f1 bacteriophage origin of replication; arrow indicates direction of (+) strand synthesis
   2771..2875    +  promoter       AmpR promoter: bla
   2877..3234    +  promoter       SV40 promoter: SV40 enhancer and early promoter
   3269..4063    +  CDS            NeoR/KanR: aminoglycoside phosphotransferase from Tn5; aph(3')-II (or nptII); confers resistance to neomycin, kanamycin, and G418 (Geneticin®)
   4084..4236    +  CDS            ble (fragment): BLE_KLEPN - Experimental evidence at protein level: Swiss-Prot protein existence level 1. Binding protein with a strong affinity to the bleomycin family of antibiotics. Binds to CL990; an antimitotic-antibiotic compound. From Klebsiella pneumoniae.
   4295..4342    +  polyA_signal   HSV TK poly(A) signal: herpes simplex virus thymidine kinase polyadenylation signal (Cole and Stacy, 1985)
   4433..4449    -  polyA_signal   bGH poly(A) signal (fragment): bovine growth hormone polyadenylation signal
   4671..5259    +  rep_origin     ori: high-copy-number ColE1/pMB1/pBR322/pUC origin of replication
   5374..5418    +  enhancer       CMV enhancer (fragment): human cytomegalovirus immediate early enhancer
