[The description below was written by a language model from this plasmid's Addgene catalogue record and pLannotate feature annotations shown in this document.]
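Description:
GFP-rab7 DN is a mammalian expression plasmid built on the Clontech pEGFP-C1 backbone that produces a dominant-negative form of the human small GTPase RAB7 (RAB7A) fused to green fluorescent protein. Transcription is driven by the human cytomegalovirus immediate early enhancer and promoter and terminated by the SV40 polyadenylation signal. The open reading frame begins with EGFP, continues through the multiple cloning site and a short HA epitope segment (annotated as fragments of a 3xHA element; the catalogue lists simply an N-terminal HA tag on the insert), and ends with the RAB7A coding sequence, which was inserted between BamHI sites that remain intact. The insert carries the T22N substitution. This type of nucleotide-binding-pocket change in Rab proteins is generally understood to favour the inactive GDP-bound state, so that the overexpressed protein interferes with endogenous Rab7 function.

The plasmid replicates in E. coli at high copy from a ColE1/pUC-type origin and also carries an f1 phage origin. A single Tn5 aminoglycoside phosphotransferase gene provides both selections. It is expressed from a bacterial bla-type promoter for kanamycin resistance, and from the SV40 enhancer/early promoter, with an HSV TK polyadenylation signal, for G418 selection of mammalian cells. The small large T antigen, ble and bGH fragments in the feature table appear to be backbone remnants rather than functional elements.

Rab7 governs early-to-late endosome maturation and endosome-to-lysosome transport. The construct therefore allows late endosomal trafficking to be blocked while transfected cells are identified by fluorescence. The associated publication used it to study Rab-dependent Golgi transport of caveola-internalized glycosphingolipids and lipid trafficking in Niemann-Pick C cells.
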