Addgene plasmid #12660: GFP-rab7 DN
Depositing lab: Richard Pagano. Publication: Rab proteins mediate Golgi transport of caveola-internalized glycosphingolipids and correct lipid trafficking in Niemann-Pick C cells. Choudhury A, Dominguez M, Puri V, Sharma DK, Narita K, Wheatley CL, Marks DL, Pagano RE. J Clin Invest. 2002 Jun . 109(12):1541-50. 10.1172/JCI15420 PubMed 12070301.
Backbone
  Vector backbone: pEGFP-C1
  Backbone manufacturer: Clontech
  Backbone size w/o insert (bp): 4700
  Vector type: Mammalian Expression
  Selectable markers: Neomycin (select with G418)
Growth in bacteria
  Bacterial resistance: Kanamycin, 50 μg/mL
  Growth temperature: 37°C
  Growth strain: DH5alpha
  Copy number: High Copy
Gene/Insert
  Gene/Insert name: RAB7 (Homo sapiens)
  Species: H. sapiens (human)
  Insert size (bp): 693
  Mutation: T22N
  GenBank ID: NM_004637
  Entrez Gene: RAB7A (a.k.a. CMT2B, PRO2706, RAB7)
  Tag / fusion protein: GFP (N terminal on backbone); HA (N terminal on insert)
  Cloning method: Restriction Enzyme; 5′ cloning site BAMHI (not destroyed); 3′ cloning site BAMHI (not destroyed)
  Sequencing primers: 5′ EGFP-C; 3′ SV40pA-R
Resource information
  A portion of this plasmid was derived from a plasmid made by: IMAGE Clone collection at ATCC
Terms and licenses: Academic/Nonprofit Terms; Industry Terms: Not Available to Industry
How to cite: GFP-rab7 DN was a gift from Richard Pagano (Addgene plasmid # 12660 ; http://n2t.net/addgene:12660 ; RRID:Addgene_12660)
