>Addgene plasmid #12660 | GFP-rab7 DN | depositor partial sequence | sequence record 7388 | Author sequence
GGATCCATGTACCCATACGATGTTCCGGATTACGCTTACCCATACGATGTTCCGGATTACGCTGGTACCT
CTAGGAAGAAAGTGTTGCTGAAGGTTATCATCCTGGGAGATTCTGGAGTCGGGAAGAACTCACTCATGAA
CCAGTATGTGAATAAGAAATTCAGCAATCAGTACAAAGCCACAATAGGAGCTGACTTTCTGACCAAGGAG
GTGATGGTGGATGACAGGCTAGTCACAATGCAGATATGGGACACAGCAGGACAGGAACGGTTCCAGTCTC
TCGGTGTGGCCTTCTACAGAGGTGCAGACTGCTGCGTTCTGGTATTTGATGTGACTGCCCCCAACACATT
CAAAACCCTAGATAGCTGGAGAGATGAGTTTCTCATCCAGGCCAGTCCCCGAGATCCTGAAAACTTCCCA
TTTGTTGTGTTGGGAAACAAGATTGACCTCGAAAACAGACAAGTGGCCACAAAGCGGGCACAGGCCTGGT
GCTACAGCAAAAACAACATTCCCTACTTTGAGACCAGTGCCAAGGAGGCCATCAACGTGGAGCAGGCGTT
CCAGACGATTGCACGGAATGCACTTAAGCAGGAAACGGAGGTGGAGCTGTACAACGAATTTCCTGAACCT
ATCAAACTGGACAAGAATGACCGGGCCAAGGCCTCGGCAGAAAGCTGCAGTTGCTGAGGATCC
