>Addgene plasmid #12660 | GFP-rab7 DN | addgene partial sequence | sequence record 53341 | EGFP-C 5'-CATGGTCCTGCTGGAGTTCGTG-3'
TCCGGACTCAGATCTCGAGCTCAAGCTTCGAATTCTGCAGTCGACGGTACCGCGGGCCCGGGATCCATGT
ACCCATACGATGTTCCGGATTACGCTTACCCATACGATGTTCCGGATTACGCTGGTACCTCTAGGAAGAA
AGTGTTGCTGAAGGTTATCATCCTGGGAGATTCTGGAGTCGGGAAGAACTCACTCATGAACCAGTATGTG
AATAAGAAATTCAGCAATCAGTACAAAGCCACAATAGGAGCTGACTTTCTGACCAAGGAGGTGATGGTGG
ATGACAGGCTAGTCACAATGCAGATATGGGACACAGCAGGACAGGAACGGTTCCAGTCTCTCGGTGTGGC
CTTCTACAGAGGTGCAGACTGCTGCGTTCTGGTATTTGATGTGACTGCCCCCAACACATTCAAAACCCTA
GATAGCTGGAGAGATGAGTTTCTCATCCAGGCCAGTCCCCGAGATCCTGAAAACTTCCCATTTGTTGTGT
TGGGAAACAAGATTGACCTCGAAAACAGACAAGTGGCCACAAAGCGGGCACAGGCCTGGTGCTACAGCAA
AAACAACATTCCCTACTTTGAGACCAGTGCCAAGGAGGCCATCAACGTGGAGCAGGCGTTCCAGACGATT
GCACGGAATGCACTTAAGCAGGAAACGGAGGTGGAGCTGTACAACGAATTTCCTGAACCTATCAAACTGG
ACAAGAATGACCGGGCCAAGGCCTCGGCAGAAAGCTGCAGTTGCTGAGGATCCACCGGATCTAGATAACT
GATCATAATCAGCCATACCACATTTGTAGAGGTTT
