>Addgene plasmid #12660 | GFP-rab7 DN | addgene partial sequence | sequence record 54275 | CMV-F 5'-CGCAAATGGGCGGTAGGCGTG-3'
TGGTTTAGTGAACCGTCAGATCCGCTAGCGCTACCGGTCGCCACCATGGTGAGCAAGGGCGAGGAGCTGT
TCACCGGGGTGGTGCCCATCCTGGTCGAGCTGGACGGCGACGTAAACGGCCACAAGTTCAGCGTGTCCGG
CGAGGGCGAGGGCGATGCCACCTACGGCAAGCTGACCCTGAAGTTCATCTGCACCACCGGCAAGCTGCCC
GTGCCCTGGCCCACCCTCGTGACCACCCTGACCTACGGCGTGCAGTGCTTCAGCCGCTACCCCGACCACA
TGAAGCAGCACGACTTCTTCAAGTCCGCCATGCCCGAAGGCTACGTCCAGGAGCGCACCATCTTCTTCAA
GGACGACGGCAACTACAAGACCCGCGCCGAGGTGAAGTTCGAGGGCGACACCCTGGTGAACCGCATCGAG
CTGAAGGGCATCGACTTCAAGGAGGACGGCAACATCCTGGGGCACAAGCTGGAGTACAACTACAACAGCC
ACAACGTCTATATCATGGCCGACAAGCAGAAGAACGGCATCAAGGTGAACTTCAAGATCCGCCACAACAT
CGAGGACGGCAGCGTGCAGCTCGCCGACCACTACCAGCAGAACACCCCCATCGGCGACGGCCCCGTGCTG
CTGCCCGACAACCACTACCTGAGCACCCAGTCCGCCCTGAGCAAAGACCCCAACGAGAAGCGCGATCACA
TGGTCCTGCTGGAGTTCGTGACCGCCGCCGGGATCACTCTCGGCATGGACGAGCTGTACAAGTCCGGACT
CAGATCTCGAGCTCAAGCTTCGAATTCTGCAGTCGACGGTACCG
